Addgene plasmid #198928: pGL0_15 [CEN6/ARSH4 ORI]
Purpose: Level 0 part
Depositing lab: Charlie Gilbert & Nili Ostrov & Cultivarium Tools. Depositing organization: Cultivarium, Convergent Research. Publication: A scalable framework for high-throughput identification of functional origins of replication in non-model bacteria. Gilbert C, Brumwell SL, Crits-Christoph A, Kang SC, Martin-Moldes Z, Alsharif W, Esmurria A, Nguyen M-A, Lee HH, Ostrov N. bioRxiv 2023.05.19.541510 10.1101/2023.05.19.541510.
Backbone
  Vector backbone: pGLDV_17
  Vector type: Synthetic Biology
Growth in bacteria
  Bacterial resistance: Chloramphenicol, 25 μg/mL
  Growth temperature: 37°C
  Growth strain: E. coli Zymo 10B
  Copy number: High Copy
Gene/Insert
  Gene/Insert name: CEN6/ARSH4 ORI
  Species: S. cerevisiae (budding yeast)
  Cloning method: Unknown
Resource information
  A portion of this plasmid was derived from a plasmid made by: Michele Fabris (Jaramillo-Madrid et al. 2020 https://doi.org/10.3390/ph13120481)
Terms and licenses: Academic/Nonprofit Terms; Industry Terms: Not Available to Industry
How to cite: pGL0_15 [CEN6/ARSH4 ORI] was a gift from Charlie Gilbert & Nili Ostrov & Cultivarium Tools (Addgene plasmid # 198928 ; http://n2t.net/addgene:198928 ; RRID:Addgene_198928)
