[The description below was written by a language model from this plasmid's Addgene catalogue record and pLannotate feature annotations shown in this document.]
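Description:
pGL0_15 [CEN6/ARSH4 ORI] is a small (about 2.7 kb) Level 0 part plasmid from a synthetic-biology modular cloning toolkit, built on the pGLDV_17 backbone. It serves as a storage and donor vector for a single standardized genetic part rather than as an expression construct. In E. coli it is maintained at high copy by a ColE1/pUC-type origin of replication and selected with chloramphenicol through a cat (chloramphenicol acetyltransferase) gene driven by its native cat promoter and followed by the phage lambda t0 terminator.

The part it carries is the Saccharomyces cerevisiae CEN6/ARSH4 element, roughly 500 bp, in which the chromosome VI centromere is fused to an autonomously replicating sequence. In yeast this combination supports replication together with centromere-mediated segregation, giving stable, low-copy episomal maintenance. Short remnants of lacZα and a lac operator flank the insert; these are probably what remains of a screening cassette in the destination vector that the part replaced, although the record lists the cloning method as unknown and annotates no assembly sites. The plasmid has no yeast selectable marker, promoter-driven payload or reporter, consistent with its role as a single building block.

The associated work describes a scalable framework for identifying functional origins of replication in non-model bacteria, and this plasmid is one entry in that collection of origin parts, intended to be combined with other parts into higher-level assembled vectors. A portion of it was derived from a previously published plasmid from another laboratory. The record does not specify which downstream constructs or hosts this particular part was used with.
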