Features (pLannotate 1.2.2; 7 found; start..end, strand, type, name):
    420..514     -  terminator     lambda t0 terminator: transcription terminator from phage lambda
    538..1194    -  CDS            cat: CAT_ECOLX - Experimental evidence at protein level: Swiss-Prot protein existence level 1. This enzyme is an effector of chloramphenicol resistance in bacteria. From Escherichia coli. This protein is used as a marker in many commonly used cloning vectors, such as pACYC184.
   1195..1297    -  promoter       cat promoter: promoter of the E. coli cat gene encoding chloramphenicol acetyltransferase
   1372..1415    -  CDS            lacZα (fragment): LacZα fragment of β-galactosidase; lacZ fragment
   1552..2055    +  misc_feature   CEN/ARS: S. cerevisiae CEN6 centromere fused to an autonomously replicating sequence
   2220..2235    -  protein_bind   lac operator (fragment): The lac repressor binds to the lac operator to inhibit transcription in E. coli. This inhibition can be relieved by adding lactose or isopropyl-β-D-thiogalactopyranoside (IPTG). lac repressor encoded by lacI
   2386..287     -  rep_origin     ori (across the origin): high-copy-number ColE1/pMB1/pBR322/pUC origin of replication
>Addgene plasmid #198928 | pGL0_15 [CEN6/ARSH4 ORI] | addgene full sequence | sequence record 401268 | Addgene NGS Result
ATCGTCTTGAGTCCAACCCGGTAAGACACGACTTATCGCCACTGGCAGCAGCCACTGGTAACAGGATTAG
CAGAGCGAGGTATGTAGGCGGTGCTACAGAGTTCTTGAAGTGGTGGCCTAACTACGGCTACACTAGAAGA
ACAGTATTTGGTATCTGCGCTCTGCTGAAGCCAGTTACCTTCGGAAAAAGAGTTGGTAGCTCTTGATCCG
GCAAACAAACCACCGCTGGTAGCGGTGGTTTTTTTGTTTGCAAGCAGCAGATTACGCGCAGAAAAAAAGG
ATCTCAAGAAGATCCTTTGATCTTTTCTACGGGGTCTGACGCTCTATTCAACAAAGCCGCCGTCCCGTCA
AGTCAGCGTAAATGGGTAGGGGGCTTCAAATCGTCCCCCCATACGATATAAGTTGTTACTAGTGCTTGGA
TTCTCACCAATAAAAAACGCCCGGCGGCAACCGAGCGTTCTGAACAAATCCAGATGGAGTTCTGAGGTCA
TTACTGGATCTATCAACAGGAGTCCAAGCGAGCTCGATATCAAATTACGCCCCGCCCTGCCACTCATCGC
AGTACTGTTGTAATTCATTAAGCATTCTGCCGACATGGAAGCCATCACAAACGGCATGATGAACCTGAAT
CGCCAGCGGCATCAGCACCTTGTCGCCTTGCGTATAATATTTGCCCATGGTGAAAACGGGGGCGAAGAAG
TTGTCCATATTGGCCACGTTTAAATCAAAACTGGTGAAACTCACCCAGGGATTGGCTGAGACGAAAAACA
TATTCTCAATAAACCCTTTAGGGAAATAGGCCAGGTTTTCACCGTAACACGCCACATCTTGCGAATATAT
GTGTAGAAACTGCCGGAAATCGTCGTGGTATTCACTCCAGAGCGATGAAAACGTTTCAGTTTGCTCATGG
AAAACGGTGTAACAAGGGTGAACACTATCCCATATCACCAGCTCACCGTCTTTCATTGCCATACGAAATT
CCGGATGAGCATTCATCAGGCGGGCAAGAATGTGAATAAAGGCCGGATAAAACTTGTGCTTATTTTTCTT
TACGGTCTTTAAAAAGGCCGTAATATCCAGCTGAACGGTCTGGTTATAGGTACATTGAGCAACTGACTGA
AATGCCTCAAAATGTTCTTTACGATGCCATTGGGATATATCAACGGTGGTATATCCAGTGATTTTTTTCT
CCATTTTAGCTTCCTTAGCTCCTGAAAATCTCGATAACTCAAAAAATACGCCCGGTAGTGATCTTATTTC
ATTATGGTGAAAGTTGGAACCTCTTACGTGCCGATCAACGTCTCATTGATACCTGAAACAAAACCCATCG
TACGGCCAAGGAAGTCTCCAATAACTGTGATCCACCACAAGCGCCAGGGTTTTCCCAGTCACGACGTTGT
AAAACGACGGCCAGTCATGCATAATCCGCACGCATCTGGAATAAGGAAGTGCCATTCCGCCTGACCTTAG
CGTGCGAACAGCACGCTATTGTTGTATCATTACTCGCATCCATTCTCAGGCTGTCTCGTCTCGTCTCCGA
GGTCTCCGGAGATCACGTGCTATAAAAATAATTATAATTTAAATTTTTTAATATAAATATATAAATTAAA
AATAGAAAGTAAAAAAAGAAATTAAAGAAAAAATAGTTTTTGTTTTCCGAAGATGTAAAAGACTCTAGGG
GGATCGCCAACAAATACTACCTTTTATCTTGCTCGTCCTGCTCTCAGGTATTAATGCCGAATTGTTTCAT
CTTGTCTGTGTAGAAGACCACACACGAAAATCCTGTGATTTTACATTTTACTTATCGTTAATCGAATGTA
TATCTATTTAATCTGCTTTTCTTGTCTAATAAATATATATGTAAAGTACGCTTTTTGTTGAAATTTTTTA
AACCTTTGTTTATTTTTTTTTCTTCATTCCGTAACTCTTCTACCTTCTTTATTTACTTTCTAAAATCCAA
ATACAAAACATAAAAATAAATAAACACAGAGTAAATTCCCAAATTATTCCATCATTAAAAGATACGAGGC
GCGTGTAAGTTACAGGCAAGCGATCCGCTCGAGACCACCCCAGGATACATAGATTACCACAACTCCGAGC
CCTTCCACCTAGCGTGCTAACCACGCACGCTATTGTTGTATAGGCTAGGTGGAGGCTCAGTGATGATAAG
TCTGCGATGGTGGATGCATGTGTCATGGTCATAGCTGTTTCCTGTGTGAAATTGTTATCCGCTCAGAGGG
CACAATCCTATTCCGCGCTATCCGACAATCTCCAAGACATTAGGTGGAGTTCAGTTCGGCGTATGGCATA
TGTCGCTGGAAAGAACATGTGAGCAAAAGGCCAGCAAAAGGCCAGGAACCGTAAAAAGGCCGCGTTGCTG
GCGTTTTTCCATAGGCTCCGCCCCCCTGACGAGCATCACAAAAATCGACGCTCAAGTCAGAGGTGGCGAA
ACCCGACAGGACTATAAAGATACCAGGCGTTTCCCCCTGGAAGCTCCCTCGTGCGCTCTCCTGTTCCGAC
CCTGCCGCTTACCGGATACCTGTCCGCCTTTCTCCCTTCGGGAAGCGTGGCGCTTTCTCATAGCTCACGC
TGTAGGTATCTCAGTTCGGTGTAGGTCGTTCGCTCCAAGCTGGGCTGTGTGCACGAACCCCCCGTTCAGC
CCGACCGCTGCGCCTTATCCGGTAACT
